>Addgene plasmid #41698 | pSKDuet27 | depositor full sequence | sequence record 57155 | pSKDuet27 sequence 4506 bps
TAATACGACTCACTATAGGGGAATTGTGAGCGGATAACAATTCCCCTGTAGAAATAATTTTGTTTAACTT
TAATAAGGAGATATACCATGGGCAGCAGCCATCATCATCATCATCACAGCAGCGGCCTGGTGCCGCGCGG
CAGCCTAGGACAGTACAAACTTATCCTGAACGGTAAAACCCTGAAAGGTGAAACCACCACCGAAGCTGTT
GACGCTGCTACCGCGGAAAAAGTTTTCAAACAGTACGCTAACGACAACGGTGTTGACGGTGAATGGACCT
ACGACGACGCTACCAAAACCTACACCGTAACGGAAGGATCCAAATGTGTGTCTGGCGATACACCGGTACT
TCTGGATGCCGGCGAGAGGAGGATAGGCGACCTGTTCATGGAGGCCATTCAGGACCAAAAGAACGCGGTC
GAAATAGGCCAGAACGAAGAGATAGTCCGGCTCCATGATCCGCTGCGCATATATTCCATGGTCGGTTCTG
AAATAGTCGAAAGCGTCTCTCACGCCATATATCACGGAAAGAGCAATGCCATTGTAACCGTTAGGACGGA
GAATGGAAGAGAGGTCAGGGTGACACCTGTCCACAAACTCTTTGTTAAAATTGGAAACTCTGTAATCGAG
AGGCCAGCCTCAGAGGTGAATGAGGGCGATGAAATAGCATGCGCAAGCGTAAGTGAGAACGGTGATTCCC
AAACCGTCACCACAACGCTGGTATTGACATTCGATAGAGTGGTATCAAAGGAAATGCATAGCGGCGTATT
CGATGTCTACGATCTGATGGTTCCGGATTATGGATACAACTTCATAGGCGGAAATGGCCTCATAGTCCTT
CACAACACCGTGATAGGTACCCAGTACAAACTTATCCTGAACGGTAAAACCCTGAAAGGTGAAACCACCA
CCGAAGCTGTTGACGCTGCTACCGCGGAAAAAGTTTTCAAACAGTACGCTAACGACAACGGTGTTGACGG
TGAATGGACCTACGACGACGCTACCAAAACCTACACCGTAACGGAATAAGCTTGGCTGTTTTGGCGGCTC
GAGTCTGGTAAAGAAACCGCTGCTGCGAAATTTGAACGCCAGCACATGGACTCGTCTACTAGCGCAGCTT
AATTAACCTAGGCTGCTGCCACCGCTGAGCAATAACTAGCATAACCCCTTGGGGCCTCTAAACGGGTCTT
GAGGGGTTTTTTGCTGAAACCTCAGGCATTTGAGAAGCACACGGTCACACTGCTTCCGGTAGTCAATAAA
CCGGTAAACCAGCAATAGACATAAGCGGCTATTTAACGACCCTGCCCTGAACCGACGACAAGCTGACGAC
CGGGTCTCCGCAAGTGGCACTTTTCGGGGAAATGTGCGCGGAACCCCTATTTGTTTATTTTTCTAAATAC
ATTCAAATATGTATCCGCTCATGAATTAATTCTTAGAAAAACTCATCGAGCATCAAATGAAACTGCAATT
TATTCATATCAGGATTATCAATACCATATTTTTGAAAAAGCCGTTTCTGTAATGAAGGAGAAAACTCACC
GAGGCAGTTCCATAGGATGGCAAGATCCTGGTATCGGTCTGCGATTCCGACTCGTCCAACATCAATACAA
CCTATTAATTTCCCCTCGTCAAAAATAAGGTTATCAAGTGAGAAATCACCATGAGTGACGACTGAATCCG
GTGAGAATGGCAAAAGTTTATGCATTTCTTTCCAGACTTGTTCAACAGGCCAGCCATTACGCTCGTCATC
AAAATCACTCGCATCAACCAAACCGTTATTCATTCGTGATTGCGCCTGAGCGAGACGAAATACGCGGTCG
CTGTTAAAAGGACAATTACAAACAGGAATCGAATGCAACCGGCGCAGGAACACTGCCAGCGCATCAACAA
TATTTTCACCTGAATCAGGATATTCTTCTAATACCTGGAATGCTGTTTTCCCGGGGATCGCAGTGGTGAG
TAACCATGCATCATCAGGAGTACGGATAAAATGCTTGATGGTCGGAAGAGGCATAAATTCCGTCAGCCAG
TTTAGTCTGACCATCTCATCTGTAACATCATTGGCAACGCTACCTTTGCCATGTTTCAGAAACAACTCTG
GCGCATCGGGCTTCCCATACAATCGATAGATTGTCGCACCTGATTGCCCGACATTATCGCGAGCCCATTT
ATACCCATATAAATCAGCATCCATGTTGGAATTTAATCGCGGCCTAGAGCAAGACGTTTCCCGTTGAATA
TGGCTCATACTCTTCCTTTTTCAATATTATTGAAGCATTTATCAGGGTTATTGTCTCATGAGCGGATACA
TATTTGAATGTATTTAGAAAAATAAACAAATAGGCATGCAGCGCTCTTCCGCTTCCTCGCTCACTGACTC
GCTACGCTCGGTCGTTCGACTGCGGCGAGCGGTGTCAGCTCACTCAAAAGCGGTAATACGGTTATCCACA
GAATCAGGGGATAAAGCCGGAAAGAACATGTGAGCAAAAAGCAAAGCACCGGAAGAAGCCAACGCCGCAG
GCGTTTTTCCATAGGCTCCGCCCCCCTGACGAGCATCACAAAAATCGACGCTCAAGCCAGAGGTGGCGAA
ACCCGACAGGACTATAAAGATACCAGGCGTTTCCCCCTGGAAGCTCCCTCGTGCGCTCTCCTGTTCCGAC
CCTGCCGCTTACCGGATACCTGTCCGCCTTTCTCCCTTCGGGAAGCGTGGCGCTTTCTCATAGCTCACGC
TGTTGGTATCTCAGTTCGGTGTAGGTCGTTCGCTCCAAGCTGGGCTGTGTGCACGAACCCCCCGTTCAGC
CCGACCGCTGCGCCTTATCCGGTAACTATCGTCTTGAGTCCAACCCGGTAAGACACGACTTATCGCCACT
GGCAGCAGCCATTGGTAACTGATTTAGAGGACTTTGTCTTGAAGTTATGCACCTGTTAAGGCTAAACTGA
AAGAACAGATTTTGGTGAGTGCGGTCCTCCAACCCACTTACCTTGGTTCAAAGAGTTGGTAGCTCAGCGA
ACCTTGAGAAAACCACCGTTGGTAGCGGTGGTTTTTCTTTATTTATGAGATGATGAATCAATCGGTCTAT
CAAGTCAACGAACAGCTATTCCGTTACTCTAGATTTCAGTGCAATTTATCTCTTCAAATGTAGCACCTGA
AGTCAGCCCCATACGATATAAGTTGTAATTCTCATGTTAGTCATGCCCCGCGCCCACCGGAAGGAGCTGA
CTGGGTTGAAGGCTCTCAAGGGCATCGGTCGAGATCCCGGTGCCTAATGAGTGAGCTAACTTACATTAAT
TGCGTTGCGCTCACTGCCCGCTTTCCAGTCGGGAAACCTGTCGTGCCAGCTGCATTAATGAATCGGCCAA
CGCGCGGGGAGAGGCGGTTTGCGTATTGGGCGCCAGGGTGGTTTTTCTTTTCACCAGTGAGACGGGCAAC
AGCTGATTGCCCTTCACCGCCTGGCCCTGAGAGAGTTGCAGCAAGCGGTCCACGCTGGTTTGCCCCAGCA
GGCGAAAATCCTGTTTGATGGTGGTTAACGGCGGGATATAACATGAGCTGTCTTCGGTATCGTCGTATCC
CACTACCGAGATGTCCGCACCAACGCGCAGCCCGGACTCGGTAATGGCGCGCATTGCGCCCAGCGCCATC
TGATCGTTGGCAACCAGCATCGCAGTGGGAACGATGCCCTCATTCAGCATTTGCATGGTTTGTTGAAAAC
CGGACATGGCACTCCAGTCGCCTTCCCGTTCCGCTATCGGCTGAATTTGATTGCGAGTGAGATATTTATG
CCAGCCAGCCAGACGCAGACGCGCCGAGACAGAACTTAATGGGCCCGCTAACAGCGCGATTTGCTGGTGA
CCCAATGCGACCAGATGCTCCACGCCCAGTCGCGTACCGTCTTCATGGGAGAAAATAATACTGTTGATGG
GTGTCTGGTCAGAGACATCAAGAAATAACGCCGGAACATTAGTGCAGGCAGCTTCCACAGCAATGGCATC
CTGGTCATCCAGCGGATAGTTAATGATCAGCCCACTGACGCGTTGCGCGAGAAGATTGTGCACCGCCGCT
TTACAGGCTTCGACGCCGCTTCGTTCTACCATCGACACCACCACGCTGGCACCCAGTTGATCGGCGCGAG
ATTTAATCGCCGCGACAATTTGCGACGGCGCGTGCAGGGCCAGACTGGAGGTGGCAACGCCAATCAGCAA
CGACTGTTTGCCCGCCAGTTGTTGTGCCACGCGGTTGGGAATGTAATTCAGCTCCGCCATCGCCGCTTCC
ACTTTTTCCCGCGTTTTCGCAGAAACGTGGCTGGCCTGGTTCACCACGCGGGAAACGGTCTGATAAGAGA
CACCGGCATACTCTGCGACATCGTATAACGTTACTGGTTTCACATTCACCACCCTGAATTGACTCTCTTC
CGGGCGCTATCATGCCATACCGCGAAAGGTTTTGCGCCATTCGATGGTGTCCGGGATCTCGACGCTCTCC
CTTATGCGACTCCTGCATTAGGAAAT
Features (pLannotate 1.2.2; 20 found; start..end, strand, type, name):
      1..19      +  promoter       T7 promoter: promoter for bacteriophage T7 RNA polymerase
     20..44      +  protein_bind   lac operator: The lac repressor binds to the lac operator to inhibit transcription in E. coli. This inhibition can be relieved by adding lactose or isopropyl-β-D-thiogalactopyranoside (IPTG). lac repressor encoded by lacI
     59..81      +  RBS            RBS: efficient ribosome binding site from bacteriophage T7 gene 10 (Olins and Rangwala, 1989)
    100..116     +  CDS            capTEV™ (fragment): composite tag for in vivo biotinylation, TEV protease cleavage, and 6xHis tagging
    127..144     +  CDS            thrombin site: thrombin recognition and cleavage site
    154..311     +  CDS            GB1 (fragment): B1 domain of Streptococcal protein G effective as a solubilizing fusion partner (Cheng and Patel, 2004)
    322..864     +  CDS            atpA (fragment): VATA_THEAC - Experimental evidence at transcript level: Swiss-Prot protein existence level 2. Produces ATP from ADP in the presence of a proton gradient across the membrane. The archaeal alpha chain is a catalytic subunit. From Thermoplasma acidophilum (strain ATCC 25905 / DSM 1728 / JCM 9062 / NBRC 15155 / AMRC-C165).
    865..1022    +  CDS            GB1 (fragment): B1 domain of Streptococcal protein G effective as a solubilizing fusion partner (Cheng and Patel, 2004)
   1060..1101    +  CDS            S-Tag (fragment): affinity and epitope tag derived from pancreatic ribonuclease A
   1131..1148    +  CDS            SET1 (fragment): solubility-enhancement tag derived from T7 phage gene 10B
   1156..1203    +  terminator     T7 terminator: transcription terminator for bacteriophage T7 RNA polymerase
   1367..1424    +  promoter       AmpR promoter (fragment): bla
   1433..2248    -  CDS            KanR: aminoglycoside phosphotransferase; aph(3')-Ia; confers resistance to kanamycin in bacteria or G418 (Geneticin®) in eukaryotes
   2249..2340    -  promoter       AmpR promoter: bla
   2356..3105    -  rep_origin     RSF ori: Plasmids containing the RSF 1030 origin of replication can be propagated in E. coli cells that contain additional plasmids with compatible origins.
   3188..3252    -  CDS            TcR (fragment): tetracycline efflux protein; tet; confers resistance to tetracycline
   3267..3288    -  protein_bind   CAP binding site: CAP binding activates transcription in the presence of cAMP. E. coli catabolite activator protein
   3301..4383    -  CDS            lacI: lac repressor; lacI; The lac repressor binds to the lac operator to inhibit transcription in E. coli. This inhibition can be relieved by adding lactose or isopropyl-β-D-thiogalactopyranoside (IPTG).
   4384..4461    -  promoter       lacI promoter: lacI
   4469..4504    -  CDS            TcR (fragment): tetracycline efflux protein; tet; confers resistance to tetracycline
