[The description below was written by a language model from this plasmid's Addgene catalogue record and pLannotate feature annotations shown in this document.]
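Description:
pSKDuet27 is a bacterial expression plasmid built on the pRSFDuet-1 backbone, from which the second multiple cloning site has been deleted so that a single T7-driven expression unit remains. It replicates from the RSF1030 origin, which is compatible with other common origins and so allows co-maintenance with additional plasmids in E. coli. Selection is by kanamycin through an aminoglycoside phosphotransferase gene. A lacI gene with its own promoter supplies lac repressor, which acts on the lac operator placed just downstream of the T7 promoter. Expression is therefore IPTG-inducible and requires a host that provides T7 RNA polymerase. The catalogue lists the size as 4479 bp, while the deposited sequence is 4506 nt.

The payload is the VMA intein of Thermoplasma acidophilum, detected in the annotation as a fragment of the archaeal ATPase catalytic A subunit (atpA) in which this intein naturally resides. It was cloned between retained BamHI and KpnI sites. It is flanked on both sides by GB1, the B1 domain of streptococcal protein G, which here serves as small, soluble foreign exteins. Upstream, following a T7 gene 10 ribosome binding site, the reading frame carries an N-terminal His-tag and an annotated thrombin cleavage site. A T7 terminator closes the cassette. The short S-Tag, SET1 and TcR fragment hits appear to be backbone remnants or partial matches rather than functional parts.

On expression, active protein splicing would excise the intein and ligate the two GB1 domains. The His-tag allows precursor and N-terminal-containing products to be recovered. According to the associated publication, the construct was used to evaluate and compare splicing by exogenous inteins with foreign exteins in E. coli.
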