Addgene plasmid #41698: pSKDuet27
Depositing lab: Hideo Iwai. Depositing organization: University of Helsinki, Institute of Biotechnology. Publication: Evaluation and comparison of protein splicing by exogenous inteins with foreign exteins in Escherichia coli. Ellila S, Jurvansuu JM, Iwai H. FEBS Lett. 2011 Oct 10. 10.1016/j.febslet.2011.10.005 PubMed 22001202.
Backbone
  Vector backbone: pRSFDuet-1
  Backbone manufacturer: novagen
  Total vector size (bp): 4479
  Modifications to backbone: deletion of MCS-2
  Vector type: Bacterial Expression
Growth in bacteria
  Bacterial resistance: Kanamycin, 50 μg/mL
  Growth temperature: 37°C
  Growth strain: DH5alpha
  Copy number: High Copy
Gene/Insert
  Gene/Insert name: Tac VMA intein
  Species: Thermoplasma acidophilum
  Insert size (bp): 913
  Promoter: T7
  Tag / fusion protein: GB1 (N terminal on insert); GB1 (C terminal on insert); His-tag (N terminal on insert)
  Cloning method: Restriction Enzyme; 5′ cloning site BamHI (not destroyed); 3′ cloning site KpnI (not destroyed)
  Sequencing primers: 5′ T7; 3′ T7term
Terms and licenses: Academic/Nonprofit Terms; Industry Terms: Not Available to Industry
How to cite: pSKDuet27 was a gift from Hideo Iwai (Addgene plasmid # 41698 ; http://n2t.net/addgene:41698 ; RRID:Addgene_41698)
