>Addgene plasmid #41698 | pSKDuet27 | addgene partial sequence | sequence record 56946 | T7 5'-TAATACGACTCACTATAGGG-3'
ATTTTGTTTAACTTTAATAAGGAGATATACCATGGGCAGCAGCCATCATCATCATCATCACAGCAGCGGC
CTGGTGCCGCGCGGCAGCCTAGGACAGTACAAACTTATCCTGAACGGTAAAACCCTGAAAGGTGAAACCA
CCACCGAAGCTGTTGACGCTGCTACCGCGGAAAAAGTTTTCAAACAGTACGCTAACGACAACGGTGTTGA
CGGTGAATGGACCTACGACGACGCTACCAAAACCTACACCGTAACGGAAGGATCCAAATGTGTGTCTGGC
GATACACCGGTACTTCTGGATGCCGGCGAGAGGAGGATAGGCGACCTGTTCATGGAGGCCATTCAGGACC
AAAAGAACGCGGTCGAAATAGGCCAGAACGAAGAGATAGTCCGGCTCCATGATCCGCTGCGCATATATTC
CATGGTCGGTTCTGAAATAGTCGAAAGCGTCTCTCACGCCATATATCACGGAAAGAGCAATGCCATTGTA
ACCGTTAGGACGGAGAATGGAAGAGAGGTCAGGGTGACACCTGTCCACAAACTCTTTGTTAAAATTGGAA
ACTCTGTAATCGAGAGGCCAGCCTCAGAGGTGAATGAGGGCGATGAAATAGCATGCGCAAGCGTAAGTGA
GAACGGTGATTCCCAAACCGTCACCACAACGCTGGTATTGACATTCGATAGAGTGGTATCAAAGGAAATG
CATAGCGGCGTATTCGATGTCTACGATCTGATGGTTCCGGATTATGGATACAACTTCATAGGCGGAAATG
GCCTCATAGTCCTTCACAACACCGTGATAGGTACCCAGTACAAACTTATCCTGAACGGTAAAACCCTGAA
AGGTGAAACCACCACCGAAGCTGTTGACGCTGCTACCGCGG
