>Addgene plasmid #41698 | pSKDuet27 | addgene partial sequence | sequence record 56947 | T7term 5'-GCTAGTTATTGCTCAGCGG-3'
ACGAGTCCATGTGCTGGCGTTCAAATTTCGCAGCAGCGGTTTCTTTACCAGACTCGAGCCGCCAAAACAG
CCAAGCTTATTCCGTTACGGTGTAGGTTTTGGTAGCGTCGTCGTAGGTCCATTCACCGTCAACACCGTTG
TCGTTAGCGTACTGTTTGAAAACTTTTTCCGCGGTAGCAGCGTCAACAGCTTCGGTGGTGGTTTCACCTT
TCAGGGTTTTACCGTTCAGGATAAGTTTGTACTGGGTACCTATCACGGTGTTGTGAAGGACTATGAGGCC
ATTTCCGCCTATGAAGTTGTATCCATAATCCGGAACCATCAGATCGTAGACATCGAATACGCCGCTATGC
ATTTCCTTTGATACCACTCTATCGAATGTCAATACCAGCGTTGTGGTGACGGTTTGGGAATCACCGTTCT
CACTTACGCTTGCGCATGCTATTTCATCGCCCTCATTCACCTCTGAGGCTGGCCTCTCGATTACAGAGTT
TCCAATTTTAACAAAGAGTTTGTGGACAGGTGTCACCCTGACCTCTCTTCCATTCTCCGTCCTAACGGTT
ACAATGGCATTGCTCTTTCCGTGATATATGGCGTGAGAGACGCTTTCGACTATTTCAGAACCGACCATGG
AATATATGCGCAGCGGATCATGGAGCCGGACTATCTCTTCGTTCTGGCCTATTTCGACCGCGTTCTTTTG
GTCCTGAATGGCCTCCATGAACAGGTCGCCTATCCTCCTCTCGCCGGCATCCAGAAGTACCGGTGTATCG
CCAGACACACATTTGGATCCTTCCGTTACGGTGTAGGTTTTGGTAGCGT
